>Addgene plasmid #146697 | pLNHA-C1-HsNot2_J | depositor full sequence | sequence record 289143 | Full Sequence
TAGTTATTAATAGTAATCAATTACGGGGTCATTAGTTCATAGCCCATATATGGAGTTCCGCGTTACATAA
CTTACGGTAAATGGCCCGCCTGGCTGACCGCCCAACGACCCCCGCCCATTGACGTCAATAATGACGTATG
TTCCCATAGTAACGCCAATAGGGACTTTCCATTGACGTCAATGGGTGGAGTATTTACGGTAAACTGCCCA
CTTGGCAGTACATCAAGTGTATCATATGCCAAGTACGCCCCCTATTGACGTCAATGACGGTAAATGGCCC
GCCTGGCATTATGCCCAGTACATGACCTTATGGGACTTTCCTACTTGGCAGTACATCTACGTATTAGTCA
TCGCTATTACCATGGTGATGCGGTTTTGGCAGTACATCAATGGGCGTGGATAGCGGTTTGACTCACGGGG
ATTTCCAAGTCTCCACCCCATTGACGTCAATGGGAGTTTGTTTTGGCACCAAAATCAACGGGACTTTCCA
AAATGTCGTAACAACTCCGCCCCATTGACGCAAATGGGCGGTAGGCGTGTACGGTGGGAGGTCTATATAA
GCAGAGCTCTCTGGCTAACTAGAGAACCCACTGCTTACTGGCTTATCGAAATTAATACGACTCACTATAG
GGAGACCCAAGCTCTAGCGCTACCGGTCGCCACCATGGACGCACAAACACGACGACGTGAGCGTCGCGCT
GAGAAACAAGCTCAATGGAAAGCTGCAAACGGTGGATCTCCTCCACATATGGCTTACCCATACGATGTTC
CAGATTACGCTCCTCCATCTCGAGCTCAAGCTTCGGTGAGGACTGATGGACATACATTATCTGAGAAAAG
AAACTACCAGGTGACAAACAGCATGTTTGGTGCTTCAAGAAAGAAGTTTGTAGAGGGGGTCGACAGTGAC
TACCATGACGAAAACATGTACTACAGCCAGTCTTCTATGTTTCCACATCGGTCAGAAAAAGATATGCTGG
CATCACCATCTACATCAGGTCAGCTGTCTCAGTTTGGGGCAAGTTTATACGGGCAACAAAGTGCACTAGG
CCTTCCAATGAGGGGGATGAGCAACAATACCCCTCAGTTAAATCGCAGCTTATCACAAGGCACTCAGTTA
CCGAGCCACGTCACGCCAACAACAGGGGTACCAACAATGTCACTTCACACGCCTCCATCTCCAAGCAGGG
GTATTTTGCCTATGAATCCTAGGAATATGATGAACCACTCCCAGGTTGGTCAGGGCATTGGAATTCCTAG
CAGGACAAATAGCATGAGCAGTTCAGGGTTAGGTAGCCCCAACAGAAGCTCGCCAAGCATAATATGTATG
CCAAAGCAGCAGCCTTCTCGACAGCCTTTTACTGTGAACAGTATGTCTGGATTTGGAATGAACAGGAATC
AGGCATTTGGAATGAATAACTCCTTATCAAGTAACATTTTTAATGGAACAGACGGAAGTGAAAATGTGAC
AGGATTGGACCTTTCAGATTTCCCAGCATTAGCAGACCGAAACAGGAGGGAAGGAAGTGGTAACCCAACT
CCATTAATAAACCCCTTGGCTGGAAGAGCTCCTTATGTTGGAATGGTAACAAAACCAGCAAATGAACAAT
CCCAGGACTTCTCAATACACAATGAAGATTTTCCAGCATTACCAGGCTCCAGCTATAAAGATCCAACATC
AAGTAATGATGACAGTAAATCTAATTTGAATACATCTGGCAAGACAACTTCAAGTACAGATGGACCCAAA
TTCCCTGGAGATAAAAGTTCAACAACACAAAATAATAACCAGCAGAAAAAAGGGATCCAGGTGTTACCTG
ATGGTCGGGTTACTAACATTCCTCAAGGGATGGTGACGGACCAATTTGGAATGATTGGCCTGTTAACATT
TATCAGGGCAGCAGAGACAGACCCAGGAATGGTACATCTTGCATTAGGAAGTGACTTAACAACATTAGGC
CTCAATCTGAACTCTCCTGAAAATCTCTACCCCAAATTTGCGTCACCCTGGGCATCTTCACCTTGTCGAC
CTCAAGACATAGACTTCCATGTTCCATCTGAGTACTTAACGAACATTCACATTAGGGATAAGCTGGCTGC
AATAAAACTTGGCCGATATGGTGAAGACCTTCTCTTCTATCTCTATTACATGAATGGAGGAGACGTATTA
CAACTTTTAGCTGCAGTGGAGCTTTTTAACCGTGATTGGAGATACCACAAAGAAGAACGAGTATGGATTA
CCAGGGCACCAGGCATGGAGCCAACAATGAAAACCAATACCTATGAGAGGGGAACATATTACTTCTTTGA
CTGTCTTAACTGGAGGAAAGTAGCTAAGGAGTTCCATCTGGAATATGACAAATTAGAAGAACGGCCTCAC
CTGCCATCCACCTTCAACTACAACCCTGCTCAGCAAGCCTTCTAACCGCGGGCCCGGGATCCACCGGATC
TAGATAACTGATCATAATCAGCCATACCACATTTGTAGAGGTTTTACTTGCTTTAAAAAACCTCCCACAC
CTCCCCCTGAACCTGAAACATAAAATGAATGCAATTGTTGTTGTTAACTTGTTTATTGCAGCTTATAATG
GTTACAAATAAAGCAATAGCATCACAAATTTCACAAATAAAGCATTTTTTTCACTGCATTCTAGTTGTGG
TTTGTCCAAACTCATCAATGTATCTTAACGCGTAAATTGTAAGCGTTAATATTTTGTTAAAATTCGCGTT
AAATTTTTGTTAAATCAGCTCATTTTTTAACCAATAGGCCGAAATCGGCAAAATCCCTTATAAATCAAAA
GAATAGACCGAGATAGGGT
[37 nt withheld, positions 2820-2856]
AAAGAACGTGGACTCCAACGTCAAAGG
[49 nt withheld, positions 2884-2932]
T
[91 nt withheld, positions 2934-3024]
G
[124 nt withheld, positions 3026-3149]
CAGGTGGCACTTTTCGGGGAAATGTGCGCGGAACCCCTATTTGTTTATTTTTCTAAATACATTCAAATAT
GTATCCGCTCATGAGACAATAACCCTGATAAATGCTTCAATAATATTGAAAAAGGAAGAGTCCTGAGGCG
GAAAGAACCAGCTGTGGAATGTGTGTCAGTTAGGGTGTGGAAAGTCCCCAGGCTCCCCAGCAGGCAGAAG
TATGCAAAGCATGCATCTCAATTAGTCAGCAACCAGGTGTGGAAAGTCCCCAGGCTCCCCAGCAGGCAGA
AGTATGCAAAGCATGCATCTCAATTAGTCAGCAACCATAGTCCCGCCCCTAACTCCGCCCATCCCGCCCC
TAACTCCGCCCAGTTCCGCCCATTCTCCGCCCCATGGCTGACTAATTTTTTTTATTTATGCAGAGGCCGA
GGCCGCCTCGGCCTCTGAGCTATTCCAGAAGTAGTGAGGAGGCTTTTTTGGAGGCCTAGGCTTTTGCAAA
GATCGATCAAGAGACAGGATGAGGATCGTTTCGCATGATTGAACAAGATGGATTGCACGCAGGTTCTCCG
GCCGCTTGGGTGGAGAGGCTATTCGGCTATGACTGGGCACAACAGACAATCGGCTGCTCTGATGCCGCCG
TGTTCCGGCTGTCAGCGCAGGGGCGCCCGGTTCTTTTTGTCAAGACCGACCTGTCCGGTGCCCTGAATGA
ACTGCAAGACGAGGCAGCGCGGCTATCGTGGCTGGCCACGACGGGCGTTCCTTGCGCAGCTGTGCTCGAC
GTTGTCACTGAAGCGGGAAGGGACTGGCTGCTATTGGGCGAAGTGCCGGGGCAGGATCTCCTGTCATCTC
ACCTTGCTCCTGCCGAGAAAGTATCCATCATGGCTGATGCAATGCGGCGGCTGCATACGCTTGATCCGGC
TACCTGCCCATTCGACCACCAAGCGAAACATCGCATCGAGCGAGCACGTACTCGGATGGAAGCCGGTCTT
GTCGATCAGGATGATCTGGACGAAGAGCATCAGGGGCTCGCGCCAGCCGAACTGTTCGCCAGGCTCAAGG
CGAGCATGCCCGACGGCGAGGATCTCGTCGTGACCCATGGCGATGCCTGCTTGCCGAATATCATGGTGGA
AAATGGCCGCTTTTCTGGATTCATCGACTGTGGCCGGCTGGGTGTGGCGGACCGCTATCAGGACATAGCG
TTGGCTACCCGTGATATTGCTGAAGAGCTTGGCGGCGAATGGGCTGACCGCTTCCTCGTGCTTTACGGTA
TCGCCGCTCCCGATTCGCAGCGCATCGCCTTCTATCGCCTTCTTGACGAGTTCTTCTGAGCGGGACTCTG
GGGTTCGAAATGACCGACCAAGCGACGCCCAACCTGCCATCACGAGATTTCGATTCCACCGCCGCCTTCT
ATGAAAGGTTGGGCTTCGGAATCGTTTTCCGGGACGCCGGCTGGATGATCCTCCAGCGCGGGGATCTCAT
GCTGGAGTTCTTCGCCCACCCTAGGGGGAGGCTAACTGAAACACGGAAGGAGACAATACCGGAAGGAACC
CGCGCTATGACGGCAATAAAAAGACAGAATAAAACGCACGGTGTTGGGTCGTTTGTTCATAAACGCGGGG
TTCGGTCCCAGGGCTGGCACTCTGTCGATACCCCACCGAGACCCCATTGGGGCCAATACGCCCGCGTTTC
TTCCTTTTCCCCACCCCACCCCCCAAGTTCGGGTGAAGGCCCAGGGCTCGCAGCCAACGTCGGGGCGGCA
GGCCCTGCCATAGCCTCAGGTTACTCATATATACTTTAGATTGATTTAAAACTTCATTTTTAATTTAAAA
GGATCTAGGTGAAGATCCTTTTTGATAATCTCATGACCAAAATCCCTTAACGTGAGTTTTCGTTCCACTG
AGCGTCAGACCCCGTAGAAAAGATCAAAGGATCTTCTTGAGATCCTTTTTTTCTGCGCGTAATCTGCTGC
TTGCAAACAAAAAAACCACCGCTACCAGCGGTGGTTTGTTTGCCGGATCAAGAGCTACCAACTCTTTTTC
CGAAGGTAACTGGCTTCAGCAGAGCGCAGATACCAAATACTGTCCTTCTAGTGTAGCCGTAGTTAGGCCA
CCACTTCAAGAACTCTGTAGCACCGCCTACATACCTCGCTCTGCTAATCCTGTTACCAGTGGCTGCTGCC
AGTGGCGATAAGTCGTGTCTTACCGGGTTGGACTCAAGACGATAGTTACCGGATAAGGCGCAGCGGTCGG
GCTGAACGGGGGGTTCGTGCACACAGCCCAGCTTGGAGCGAACGACCTACACCGAACTGAGATACCTACA
GCGTGAGCTATGAGAAAGCGCCACGCTTCCCGAAGGGAGAAAGGCGGACAGGTATCCGGTAAGCGGCAGG
GTCGGAACAGGAGAGCGCACGAGGGAGCTTCCAGGGGGAAACGCCTGGTATCTTTATAGTCCTGTCGGGT
TTCGCCACCTCTGACTTGAGCGTCGATTTTTGTGATGCTCGTCAGGGGGGCGGAGCCTATGGAAAAACGC
CAGCAACGCGGCCTTTTTACGGTTCCTGGCCTTTTGCTGGCCTTTTGCTCACATGTTCTTTCCTGCGTTA
TCCCCTGATTCTGTGGATAACCGTATTACCGCCATGCAT
Features (pLannotate 1.2.2; 19 found; start..end, strand, type, name):
     61..364     +  enhancer       CMV enhancer: human cytomegalovirus immediate early enhancer
    365..568     +  promoter       CMV promoter: human cytomegalovirus (CMV) immediate early promoter
    564..597     +  LTR            5' LTR (truncated) (fragment): truncated 5' long terminal repeat (LTR) from HIV-1
    613..631     +  promoter       T7 promoter: promoter for bacteriophage T7 RNA polymerase
    665..730     +  CDS            N (fragment): REGN_LAMBD - Experimental evidence at protein level: Swiss-Prot protein existence level 1. Plays a role as a transcriptional antitermination factor that allows the virus to initiate its lytic phase. Activates expression of the delayed viral early genes by modifying host RNA polymerase (RNAP) into a form that is resistant to termination signals. This antitermination function requires the host NusA protein which serves to stabilize the interaction between antitermination protein N and host RNA polymerase. From Escherichia phage lambda (Bacteriophage lambda).
    755..781     +  CDS            3xHA (fragment): three tandem HA epitope tags
    787..805     +  misc_feature   MCS (fragment): multiple cloning site
    806..2422    +  CDS            CNOT2: CNOT2_HUMAN - Also known as CDC36, NOT2. Experimental evidence at protein level: Swiss-Prot protein existence level 1. Component of the CCR4-NOT complex which is one of the major cellular mRNA deadenylases and is linked to various cellular processes including bulk mRNA degradation, miRNA-mediated repression, translational repression during translational initiation and general transcription regulation. Additional complex functions may be a consequence of its influence on mRNA expression. Required for the CCR4- NOT complex structural integrity. Can repress transcription and may link the CCR4-NOT
   2425..2447    +  misc_feature   MCS (fragment): multiple cloning site
   2459..2543    +  CDS            large T antigen (fragment): large T antigen from SV40 (simian virus 40)
   2566..2687    +  polyA_signal   SV40 poly(A) signal: SV40 polyadenylation signal
   2721..3149    -  rep_origin     f1 ori (sequence partly withheld): f1 bacteriophage origin of replication; arrow indicates direction of (+) strand synthesis
   3176..3280    +  promoter       AmpR promoter: bla
   3282..3639    +  promoter       SV40 promoter: SV40 enhancer and early promoter
   3674..4468    +  CDS            NeoR/KanR: aminoglycoside phosphotransferase from Tn5; aph(3')-II (or nptII); confers resistance to neomycin, kanamycin, and G418 (Geneticin®)
   4489..4641    +  CDS            ble (fragment): BLE_KLEPN - Experimental evidence at protein level: Swiss-Prot protein existence level 1. Binding protein with a strong affinity to the bleomycin family of antibiotics. Binds to CL990; an antimitotic-antibiotic compound. From Klebsiella pneumoniae.
   4700..4747    +  polyA_signal   HSV TK poly(A) signal: herpes simplex virus thymidine kinase polyadenylation signal (Cole and Stacy, 1985)
   4838..4854    -  polyA_signal   bGH poly(A) signal (fragment): bovine growth hormone polyadenylation signal
   5076..5664    +  rep_origin     ori: high-copy-number ColE1/pMB1/pBR322/pUC origin of replication
