[The description below was written by a language model from this plasmid's Addgene catalogue record and pLannotate feature annotations shown in this document.]
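Description:
pLNHA-C1-HsNot2_J is a 5,778-nt mammalian expression plasmid that produces human NOT2 (CNOT2), a core subunit of the CCR4-NOT deadenylase complex, as an N-terminally tagged fusion protein. The catalogue lists the backbone as unknown. The annotated layout, however, resembles a C1-type CMV expression vector: a high-copy ColE1/pUC origin, an f1 origin, and a single Tn5 NeoR/KanR gene placed behind both a bacterial (bla) promoter and the SV40 enhancer/early promoter and followed by the HSV TK polyadenylation signal. This dual-promoter arrangement gives kanamycin resistance in E. coli and can confer G418 resistance in mammalian cells. Short matches to an HIV-1 LTR, SV40 large T antigen, ble and the bGH poly(A) signal are annotated only as fragments and look like incidental or residual backbone sequence, not functional parts.

The expression cassette is driven by the CMV immediate-early enhancer and promoter, with a T7 promoter just downstream. The reading frame begins with a fragment of the bacteriophage lambda N protein, followed by an HA epitope (annotated as a partial 3xHA match) and a short stretch of multiple cloning site. The CNOT2 coding sequence comes next, which the depositor states was taken from an NCBI reference transcript, and the cassette ends at the SV40 poly(A) signal. The lambda N peptide is commonly used to tether a fusion protein to reporter mRNAs carrying BoxB hairpins, while HA allows detection and immunoprecipitation. The record states the purpose only as mammalian expression of HsNot2. The associated publication concerns recruitment of cytoplasmic deadenylase complexes to miRNA targets by GW182 proteins, which fits tethering and interaction assays. The depositor sequence may be theoretical rather than fully verified.
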