Addgene plasmid #146697: pLNHA-C1-HsNot2_J
Purpose: Mammalian Expression of HsNot2
Depositing lab: Elisa Izaurralde. Depositing organization: Max Planck Institute for Developmental Biology. Publication: GW182 proteins directly recruit cytoplasmic deadenylase complexes to miRNA targets. Braun JE, Huntzinger E, Fauser M, Izaurralde E. Mol Cell. 2011 Oct 7;44(1):120-33. 10.1016/j.molcel.2011.09.007 PubMed 21981923.
Backbone
  Vector backbone: Unknown
  Vector type: Mammalian Expression
Growth in bacteria
  Bacterial resistance: Kanamycin, 50 μg/mL
  Growth temperature: 37°C
  Growth strain: DH5alpha
  Copy number: High Copy
Gene/Insert
  Gene/Insert name: HsNot2 (alt name: CNOT2)
  Species: H. sapiens (human)
  Entrez Gene: CNOT2 (a.k.a. CDC36, HSPC131, IDNADFS, NOT2, NOT2H)
  Cloning method: Unknown
Terms and licenses: Academic/Nonprofit Terms; Industry Terms: Not Available to Industry
Depositor comments: ORF extracted from NCBI: NM_014515.5. Plasmids from this collection were made available to the research community and donated after the lab closed. Please note that the sequence provided by the depositing laboratory may be theoretical/predicted or based on Sanger sequencing results. There may be discrepancies between sequencing results obtained by Addgene and the depositor sequence. If an Addgene verified sequence is not available, please contact before placing your order to request that our lab fully sequence the plasmid.
How to cite: pLNHA-C1-HsNot2_J was a gift from Elisa Izaurralde (Addgene plasmid # 146697 ; http://n2t.net/addgene:146697 ; RRID:Addgene_146697)
